>Addgene plasmid #169185 | pBIG2abc_nsp12-His6-3xFlag/nsp7/nsp8 (SARS-CoV-2) | addgene full sequence | sequence record 334217 | Addgene NGS Result
TTCTCTGTCACAGAATGAAAATTTTTCTGTCATCTCTTCGTTATTAATGTTTGTAATTGACTGAATATCA
ACGCTTATTTGCAGCCTGAACTGAACAGGAGGGACAGCTGATAGAAACAGAAGCCACTGGAGCACCTCAA
AAACACCATCATACACTAAATCAGTAAGTTGGCAGCATCACCCGACGCACTTTGCGCCGAATAAATACCT
GTGACGGAAGATCACTTCGCAGAATAAATAAATCCTGGTGTCCCTGTTGATACCGGGAAGCCCTGGGCCA
ACTTTTGGCGAAAATGAGACGTTGATCGGCACGTAAGAGGTTCCAACTTTCACCATAATGAAATAAGATC
ACTACCGGGCGTATTTTTTGAGTTATCGAGATTTTCAGGAGCTAAGGAAGCTAAAATGGAGAAAAAAATC
ACTGGATATACCACCGTTGATATATCCCAATGGCATCGTAAAGAACATTTTGAGGCATTTCAGTCAGTTG
CTCAATGTACCTATAACCAGACCGTTCAGCTGGATATTACGGCCTTTTTAAAGACCGTAAAGAAAAATAA
GCACAAGTTTTATCCGGCCTTTATTCACATTCTTGCCCGCCTGATGAATGCTCATCCGGAATTCCGTATG
GCAATGAAAGACGGTGAGCTGGTGATATGGGATAGTGTTCACCCTTGTTACACCGTTTTCCATGAGCAAA
CTGAAACGTTTTCATCGCTCTGGAGTGAATACCACGACGATTTCCGGCAGTTTCTACACATATATTCGCA
AGATGTGGCGTGTTACGGTGAAAACCTGGCCTATTTCCCTAAAGGGTTTATTGAGAATATGTTTTTCGTC
TCAGCCAATCCCTGGGTGAGTTTCACCAGTTTTGATTTAAACGTGGCCAATATGGACAACTTCTTCGCCC
CCGTTTTCACCATGGGCAAATATTATACGCAAGGCGACAAGGTGCTGATGCCGCTGGCGATTCAGGTTCA
TCATGCCGTTTGTGATGGCTTCCATGTCGGCAGAATGCTTAATGAATTACAACAGTACTGCGATGAGTGG
CAGGGCGGGGCGTAATTTTTTTAAGGCAGTTATTGGTGCCCTTAAACGCCTGGTTGCTACGCCTGAATAA
GTGATAATAAGCGGATGAATGGCAGAAATTCGAAAGCAAATTCGACCCGGTCGTCGGTTCAGGGCAGGGT
CGTTAAATAGCCGCTTATGTCTATTGCTGGTTTACCGGTTTATTGACTACCGGAAGCAGTGTGACCGTGT
GCTTCTCAAATGCCTGAGGCCAGTTTGCTCAGGCTCTCCCCGTGGAGGTAATAATTGACGATATGATCAT
TTATTCTGCCTCCCAGAGCCTGATGGCGAATGGG
[124 nt withheld, positions 1365-1488]
C
[91 nt withheld, positions 1490-1580]
A
[49 nt withheld, positions 1582-1630]
CCTTTGACGTTGGAGTCCACGTTCTT
[37 nt withheld, positions 1657-1693]
ACCCTATCTCGGTCTATTCTTTTGATTTATAAGGGATTTTGCCGATTTCGGCCTATTGGTTAAAAAATGA
GCTGATTTAACAAAAATTTAACGCGAATTTTAACAAAATATTAACGCTTACAATTTAGGTGGCACTTTTC
GGGGAAATGTGCGCGGAACCCCTATTTGTTTATTTTTCTAAATACATTCAAATATGTATCCGCTCATGAG
ACAATAACCCTGATAAATGCTTCAATAATATTGAAAAAGGAAGAGTATGAGTATTCAACATTTCCGTGTC
GCCCTTATTCCCTTTTTTGCGGCATTTTGCCTTCCTGTTTTTGCTCACCCAGAAACGCTGGTGAAAGTAA
AAGATGCTGAAGATCAGTTGGGTGCACGAGTGGGTTACATCGAACTGGATCTCAACAGCGGTAAGATCCT
TGAGAGTTTTCGCCCCGAAGAACGTTTTCCAATGATGAGCACTTTTAAAGTTCTGCTATGTGGCGCGGTA
TTATCCCGTATTGACGCCGGGCAAGAGCAACTCGGTCGCCGCATACACTATTCTCAGAATGACTTGGTTG
AGTACTCACCAGTCACAGAAAAGCATCTTACGGATGGCATGACAGTAAGAGAATTATGCAGTGCTGCCAT
AACCATGAGTGATAACACTGCGGCCAACTTACTTCTGACAACGATCGGAGGACCGAAGGAGCTAACCGCT
TTTTTGCACAACATGGGGGATCATGTAACTCGCCTTGATCGTTGGGAACCGGAGCTGAATGAAGCCATAC
CAAACGACGAGCGTGACACCACGATGCCTGTAGCAATGGCAACAACGTTGCGCAAACTATTAACTGGCGA
ACTACTTACTCTAGCTTCCCGGCAACAATTAATAGACTGGATGGAGGCGGATAAAGTTGCAGGACCACTT
CTGCGCTCGGCCCTTCCGGCTGGCTGGTTTATTGCTGATAAATCTGGAGCCGGTGAGCGTGGGTCTCGCG
GTATCATTGCAGCACTGGGGCCAGATGGTAAGCCCTCCCGTATCGTAGTTATCTACACGACGGGGAGTCA
GGCAACTATGGATGAACGAAATAGACAGATCGCTGAGATAGGTGCCTCACTGATTAAGCATTGGTAACTG
TCAGACCAAGTTTACTCATATATACTTTAGATTGATTTAAAACTTCATTTTTAATTTAAAAGGATCTAGG
TGAAGATCCTTTTTGATAATCTCATGACCAAAATCCCTTAACGTGAGTTTTCGTTCCACTGAGCGTCAGA
CCCCGTAGAAAAGATCAAAGGATCTTCTTGAGATCCTTTTTTTCTGCGCGTAATCTGCTGCTTGCAAACA
AAAAAACCACCGCTACCAGCGGTGGTTTGTTTGCCGGATCAAGAGCTACCAACTCTTTTTCCGAAGGTAA
CTGGCTTCAGCAGAGCGCAGATACCAAATACTATTCTTCTAGTGTAGCCGTAGTTAGGCCACCACTTCAA
GAACTCTGTAGCACCGCCTACATACCTCGCTCTGCTAATCCTGTTACCAGTGGCTGCTGCCAGTGGCGAT
AAGTCGTGTCTTACCGGGTTGGACTCAAGACGATAGTTACCGGATAAGGCGCAGCGGTCGGGCTGAACGG
GGGGTTCGTGCACACAGCCCAGCTTGGAGCGAACGACCTACACCGAACTGAGATACCTACAGCGTGAGCT
ATGAGAAAGCGCCACGCTTCCCGAAGGGAGAAAGGCGGACAGGTATCCGGTAAGCGGCAGGGTCGGAACA
GGAGAGCGCACGAGGGAGCTTCCAGGGGGAAACGCCTGGTATCTTTATAGTCCTGTCGGGTTTCGCCACC
TCTGACTTGAGCGTCGATTTTTGTGATGCTCGTCAGGGGGGCGGAGCCTATGGAAAAACGCCAGCAACGC
GGCCTTTTTACGGTTCCTGGCCTTTTGCTGGCCTTTTGCTCACATGTTCTTTCCTGCGTTATCCCCTGAT
TCTGTGGATAACCGTATTACCGCCTTTGAGTGAGCTGATACCGCTCGCCGCAGCCGAACGACCGAGCGCA
GCGAGTCAGTGAGCGAGGAAGCGGAAGAGCGCCTGATGCGGTATTTTCTCCTTACGCATCTGTGCGGTAT
TTCACACCGCATAGACCAGCCGCGTAACCTGGCAAAATCGGTTACGGTTGAGTAATAAATGGATGCCCTG
CGTAAGCGGGTGTGGGCGGACAATAAAGTCTTAAACTGAACAAAATAGATCTAAACTATGACAATAAAGT
CTTAAACTAGACAGAATAGTTGTAAACTGAAATCAGTCCAGTTATGCTGTGAAAAAGCATACTGGACTTT
TGTTATGGCTAAAGCAAACTCTTCATTTTCTGAAGTGCAAATTGCCCGTCGTATTAAAGAGGGGCGTGGC
CAAGGGCATGGTAAAGACTATATTCGCGGCGTTGTGACAATTTACCGAACAACTCCGCGGCCGGGAAGCC
GATCTCGGCTTGAACGAATTGTTAGGTGGCGGTACTTGGGTCGATATCAAAGTGCATCACTTCTTCCCGT
ATGCCCAACTTTGTATAGAGAGCCACTGCGGGATCGTCACCGTAATCTGCTTGCACGTAGATCACATAAG
CACCAAGCGCGTTGGCCTCATGCTTGAGGAGATTGATGAGCGCGGTGGCAATGCCCTGCCTCCGGTGCTC
GCCGGAGACTGCGAGATCATAGATATAGATCTCACTACGCGGCTGCTCAAACTTGGGCAGAACGTAAGCC
GCGAGAGCGCCAACAACCGCTTCTTGGTCGAAGGCAGCAAGCGCGATGAATGTCTTACTACGGAGCAAGT
TCCCGAGGTAATCGGAGTCCGGCTGATGTTGGGAGTAGGTGGCTACGTCTCCGAACTCACGACCGAAAAG
ATCAAGAGCAGCCCGCATGGATTTGACTTGGTCAGGGCCGAGCCTACATGTGCGAATGATGCCCATACTT
GAGCCACCTAACTTTGTTTTAGGGCGACTGCCCTGCTGCGTAACATCGTTGCTGCTGCGTAACATCGTTG
CTGCTCCATAACATCAAACATCGACCCACGGCGTAACGCGCTTGCTGCTTGGATGCCCGAGGCATAGACT
GTACAAAAAAACAGTCATAACAAGCCATGAAAACCGCCACTGCGCCGTTACCACCGCTGCGTTCGGTCAA
GGTTCTGGACCAGTTGCGTGAGCGCATACGCTACTTGCATTACAGTTTACGAACCGAACAGGCTTATGTC
AACTGGGTTTGTGCCTTCATCCGTTTCCACGGTGTGCGTCACCCGGCAACCTTGGGCAGCAGCGAAGTCG
AGGCATTTCTGTCCTGGCTGGCGAACGAGCGCAAGGTTTCGGTCTCCACGCATCGTCAGGCATTGGCGGC
CTTGCTGTTCTTCTACGGCAAGGTGCTGTGCACGGATCTGCCCTTGCTTCAGGAGATCGGTAGACCTCGG
CCGTCGCGGCGCTTGCCGGTGGTGCTGACCCCGGATGAAGTGGTTCGCATCCTCGGTTTTCTGGAAGGCG
AGCATCGTTTGTTCGCCCAGGACTCTAGCTATAGTTCTAGTGGTTGGCTACAGCTTTGTTTGTACTATCA
ACAGGTTGAACTGCTGATCAACAGATCCTCTACGCGGCCGCGGTACCATAACTTCGTATAGCATACATTA
TACGAAGTTATCTGGCCTAGGTTAATTAAACGCTCTATGGTCTAAAGTTTTTATCGAGGCTAACTGAAAC
ACGGAAGGAGACAATACCGGAAGGAACCCGCGCTATGACGGCAATAAAAAGACAGAATAAAACGCACGGG
TGTTGGGTCGTTTGTTCATAAACGCGGGGTTCGGTCCCAGGGCTGGCACTCTGTCAAGTGAACGCTCTAT
GGTCTAAAGATTTAAATCGACCTACTCCGGAATATTAATAGATCATGGAGATAATTAAAATGATAACCAT
CTCGCAAATAAATAAGTATTTTACTGTTTTCGTAACAGTTTTGTAATAAAAAAACCTATAAATATTCCGG
ATTATTCATACCGTCCCACCATCGGGCGCGGATCCAGCCACCATGTCTGCTGACGCTCAGTCCTTCCTGA
ACCGTGTGTGCGGTGTCTCTGCTGCTCGTCTGACTCCTTGCGGTACTGGAACCTCTACCGACGTGGTGTA
CCGTGCTTTCGACATCTACAACGACAAGGTGGCCGGTTTCGCTAAGTTCCTCAAGACCAACTGCTGCCGC
TTCCAAGAGAAGGACGAGGACGACAACCTGATCGACTCCTACTTCGTGGTCAAGCGTCACACCTTCTCCA
ACTACCAGCACGAGGAAACTATCTACAACCTGCTGAAGGACTGCCCCGCTGTGGCTAAGCACGACTTCTT
CAAGTTCCGTATCGACGGCGACATGGTGCCCCACATCTCTCGTCAGCGTCTGACCAAGTACACCATGGCT
GACCTGGTGTACGCTCTGCGCCACTTCGATGAGGGAAACTGCGACACCCTGAAAGAGATCCTGGTCACCT
ACAACTGCTGTGACGACGACTACTTCAACAAGAAGGATTGGTACGACTTCGTCGAGAACCCCGACATCCT
GCGTGTGTACGCTAACCTGGGAGAGCGTGTGCGTCAGGCTCTGCTCAAGACTGTGCAGTTCTGCGACGCT
ATGCGTAACGCTGGTATCGTGGGAGTGCTGACCCTGGACAACCAGGACCTGAACGGCAATTGGTATGATT
TCGGCGACTTCATCCAGACTACCCCTGGTTCTGGTGTCCCCGTGGTGGACTCTTACTACTCCCTGCTGAT
GCCCATCCTGACTCTGACCCGTGCTCTGACCGCTGAGTCTCACGTGGACACCGACCTGACCAAGCCTTAC
ATCAAGTGGGACTTGCTGAAGTACGATTTCACCGAGGAACGCCTGAAGCTGTTCGACCGTTACTTCAAGT
ACTGGGACCAGACCTACCATCCTAACTGCGTGAACTGCCTGGACGACCGTTGCATCCTGCACTGCGCTAA
CTTCAACGTGCTGTTCTCCACTGTGTTCCCTCCAACCTCCTTCGGTCCTCTCGTGCGCAAGATCTTCGTG
GACGGTGTCCCTTTCGTGGTGTCCACCGGTTACCACTTCCGTGAACTGGGTGTCGTGCATAACCAGGACG
TCAACCTCCACTCCTCTCGTCTGTCCTTCAAAGAGCTGCTGGTCTACGCTGCTGACCCCGCTATGCATGC
TGCTTCCGGAAACCTGCTGCTGGACAAGCGTACCACTTGCTTCTCCGTGGCTGCCCTGACTAACAACGTG
GCCTTCCAGACCGTGAAGCCCGGCAATTTCAACAAGGACTTCTACGATTTCGCCGTGTCCAAGGGCTTCT
TCAAAGAAGGCTCCTCCGTCGAGCTGAAGCACTTCTTCTTCGCTCAAGACGGCAACGCTGCTATCTCCGA
CTACGACTACTACCGTTACAACTTGCCCACCATGTGCGACATCCGTCAGCTGCTGTTCGTGGTCGAGGTG
GTGGACAAGTACTTCGACTGCTACGACGGTGGTTGCATCAACGCCAATCAAGTGATCGTGAACAACCTGG
ACAAGTCCGCTGGCTTCCCCTTCAACAAATGGGGCAAAGCTCGTCTGTACTACGACTCCATGTCCTACGA
GGACCAGGACGCTCTGTTCGCTTACACCAAGCGTAACGTGATCCCCACCATCACTCAGATGAACCTGAAA
TACGCCATCTCCGCTAAGAACCGTGCTCGTACCGTGGCTGGTGTCTCCATCTGCTCCACCATGACCAACC
GTCAGTTCCACCAGAAGCTGCTGAAGTCAATCGCTGCTACCCGCGGTGCTACCGTGGTCATCGGTACTTC
CAAGTTCTACGGTGGCTGGCACAACATGCTGAAAACCGTGTACTCCGACGTGGAAAACCCTCACCTGATG
GGCTGGGACTACCCCAAGTGCGATCGTGCTATGCCTAACATGCTGCGTATCATGGCTTCCCTGGTGCTGG
CTCGCAAGCACACTACTTGCTGCTCCCTGTCTCACCGTTTCTACCGTCTGGCTAACGAGTGCGCTCAGGT
GCTGTCCGAGATGGTCATGTGCGGTGGTTCCCTGTACGTGAAGCCTGGTGGTACTTCCTCTGGCGACGCT
ACCACCGCTTACGCTAACTCCGTGTTCAACATCTGCCAGGCTGTGACCGCTAACGTGAACGCTCTGCTGT
CCACCGACGGCAACAAGATCGCTGACAAATACGTGCGTAACCTGCAGCACCGTCTGTACGAGTGCCTGTA
CCGTAACCGTGACGTCGACACTGACTTCGTGAACGAGTTCTACGCTTACCTGCGCAAGCACTTCAGCATG
ATGATCCTGTCCGACGACGCTGTCGTGTGCTTCAACTCCACCTACGCTTCCCAAGGCCTGGTGGCTTCCA
TCAAGAACTTCAAGTCCGTGCTGTACTACCAGAACAACGTGTTCATGTCCGAGGCTAAGTGCTGGACCGA
GACTGACCTGACTAAGGGTCCCCACGAGTTCTGCTCCCAGCACACCATGCTGGTCAAGCAGGGCGACGAT
TACGTGTACCTGCCTTATCCTGATCCTTCTCGTATCCTCGGCGCTGGTTGCTTCGTGGATGACATCGTCA
AGACCGACGGAACCCTGATGATCGAGCGTTTCGTGTCCCTGGCTATCGACGCTTACCCTCTGACTAAGCA
CCCCAATCAAGAGTACGCTGACGTGTTCCACCTGTACCTGCAGTACATCCGCAAGCTGCACGACGAGCTG
ACCGGACACATGCTGGACATGTACTCCGTGATGCTGACCAACGACAACACCTCTCGTTACTGGGAGCCCG
AATTCTACGAGGCTATGTACACCCCTCACACCGTGCTGCAGGGTGGCTCCCACCATCACCACCATCACGG
TTCTGACTACAAGGACCACGACGGCGATTACAAGGATCATGACATCGACTACAAAGACGACGATGACAAG
TAAAAGCTTGTCGAGAAGTACTAGAGGATCATAATCAGCCATACCACATTTGTAGAGGTTTTACTTGCTT
TAAAAAACCTCCCACACCTCCCCCTGAACCTGAAACATAAAATGAATGCAATTGTTGTTGTTAACTTGTT
TATTGCAGCTTATAATGGTTACAAATAAAGCAATAGCATCACAAATTTCACAAATAAAGCATTTTTTTCA
CTGCATTCTAGTTGTGGTTTGTCCAAACTCATCAATGTATCTTATCATGTCTGGATCTGATCACTGCTTG
AGCCTAGAAGATCCGGCTGCTAACAAAGCCCGAAAGGAAGCTGAGTTGGCTGCTGCCACCGCTGAGCAAT
AACTATCATAACCATTTAAATAAATCTATATCTCAATCGGGGTTACGTCGATACCCCACCGAGACCCCAT
TGGGACCAATACGCCCGCGTTTCTTCCTTTTCCCCACCCCAACCCCCAAGTTCGGGTGAAGGCCCAGGGC
TCGCAGCCAACGTCGGGGCGGCAAGCCCTGCCATAGCCACTACGGGTTAATTAAAAACTATATCTCAATC
GGGGTTTTTATCGAGGCTAACTGAAACACGGAAGGAGACAATACCGGAAGGAACCCGCGCTATGACGGCA
ATAAAAAGACAGAATAAAACGCACGGGTGTTGGGTCGTTTGTTCATAAACGCGGGGTTCGGTCCCAGGGC
TGGCACTCTGTCAAGTGAACGCTCTATGGTCTAAAGATTTAAATCGACCTACTCCGGAATATTAATAGAT
CATGGAGATAATTAAAATGATAACCATCTCGCAAATAAATAAGTATTTTACTGTTTTCGTAACAGTTTTG
TAATAAAAAAACCTATAAATATTCCGGATTATTCATACCGTCCCACCATCGGGCGCGGATCCAGCCACCA
TGTCCAAGATGTCCGACGTGAAGTGCACCTCCGTGGTGCTGCTGTCTGTGCTGCAACAGCTGCGTGTGGA
ATCCTCCAGCAAGCTGTGGGCTCAGTGCGTCCAACTGCACAACGACATCCTGCTGGCTAAGGACACCACC
GAGGCTTTCGAGAAGATGGTGTCCCTGCTGTCCGTCCTGCTGTCTATGCAAGGTGCTGTGGACATCAACA
AGCTGTGCGAAGAGATGCTGGACAACCGTGCTACCCTGCAGTAAAAGCTTGTCGAGAAGTACTAGAGGAT
CATAATCAGCCATACCACATTTGTAGAGGTTTTACTTGCTTTAAAAAACCTCCCACACCTCCCCCTGAAC
CTGAAACATAAAATGAATGCAATTGTTGTTGTTAACTTGTTTATTGCAGCTTATAATGGTTACAAATAAA
GCAATAGCATCACAAATTTCACAAATAAAGCATTTTTTTCACTGCATTCTAGTTGTGGTTTGTCCAAACT
CATCAATGTATCTTATCATGTCTGGATCTGATCACTGCTTGAGCCTAGAAGATCCGGCTGCTAACAAAGC
CCGAAAGGAAGCTGAGTTGGCTGCTGCCACCGCTGAGCAATAACTATCATAACCATTTAAATAAATCTAT
ATCTCAATCGGGGTTACGTCGATACCCCACCGAGACCCCATTGGGACCAATACGCCCGCGTTTCTTCCTT
TTCCCCACCCCAACCCCCAAGTTCGGGTGAAGGCCCAGGGCTCGCAGCCAACGTCGGGGCGGCAAGCCCT
GCCATAGCCACTACGGGTTAATTAAAAACTGGATACTATTGCACGTTTTTATCGAGGCTAACTGAAACAC
GGAAGGAGACAATACCGGAAGGAACCCGCGCTATGACGGCAATAAAAAGACAGAATAAAACGCACGGGTG
TTGGGTCGTTTGTTCATAAACGCGGGGTTCGGTCCCAGGGCTGGCACTCTGTCAAGTGAACGCTCTATGG
TCTAAAGATTTAAATCGACCTACTCCGGAATATTAATAGATCATGGAGATAATTAAAATGATAACCATCT
CGCAAATAAATAAGTATTTTACTGTTTTCGTAACAGTTTTGTAATAAAAAAACCTATAAATATTCTGGAT
TATTCATACCGTCCCACCATCGGGCGCGGATCCAGCCACCATGGCTATCGCTTCCGAGTTCTCCTCTCTG
CCCTCCTACGCTGCTTTCGCTACCGCTCAAGAGGCTTACGAGCAGGCTGTGGCTAACGGCGACTCTGAGG
TGGTGCTGAAGAAGCTGAAAAAGTCCCTGAACGTGGCCAAGTCCGAGTTCGACCGTGACGCTGCTATGCA
GCGCAAGCTCGAGAAGATGGCTGACCAGGCTATGACCCAGATGTACAAGCAGGCTCGTTCCGAGGACAAG
CGTGCTAAAGTGACCTCCGCTATGCAGACCATGCTGTTCACCATGCTCCGCAAGCTGGACAACGACGCTC
TGAACAACATCATCAACAACGCTCGTGACGGTTGCGTGCCCCTGAACATCATCCCTCTGACCACCGCTGC
TAAGCTGATGGTGGTCATCCCCGACTACAACACCTACAAGAACACTTGCGACGGCACCACCTTCACCTAC
GCTTCCGCTCTGTGGGAGATCCAGCAAGTGGTGGACGCTGACTCCAAGATCGTGCAGCTGTCCGAGATCT
CCATGGACAACTCTCCCAACCTGGCTTGGCCCCTGATCGTGACTGCTCTGCGTGCTAACTCCGCTGTGAA
GCTGCAGTAAAAGCTTGTCGAGAAGTACTAGAGGATCATAATCAGCCATACCACATTTGTAGAGGTTTTA
CTTGCTTTAAAAAACCTCCCACACCTCCCCCTGAACCTGAAACATAAAATGAATGCAATTGTTGTTGTTA
ACTTGTTTATTGCAGCTTATAATGGTTACAAATAAAGCAATAGCATCACAAATTTCACAAATAAAGCATT
TTTTTCACTGCATTCTAGTTGTGGTTTGTCCAAACTCATCAATGTATCTTATCATGTCTGGATCTGATCA
CTGCTTGAGCCTAGAAGATCCGGCTGCTAACAAAGCCCGAAAGGAAGCTGAGTTGGCTGCTGCCACCGCT
GAGCAATAACTATCATAACCATTTAAATAAATCTATATCTCAATCGGGGTTACGTCGATACCCCACCGAG
ACCCCATTGGGACCAATACGCCCGCGTTTCTTCCTTTTCCCCACCCCAACCCCCAAGTTCGGGTGAAGGC
CCAGGGCTCGCAGCCAACGTCGGGGCGGCAAGCCCTGCCATAGCCACTACGGGTTAATTAAAAACCTAAT
GATGCCTGATGTTTCAATCAGGAGATCCGAACCAGATAAGTGAAATCTAGTTCCAAACTATTTTGTCATT
TTTAATTTTCGTATTAGCTTACGACGCTACACCCAGTTCCCATCTATTTTGTCACTCTTCCCTAAATAAT
CCTTAAAAACTCCATTTCCACCCCTCCCAGTTCCCAACTATTTTGTCCGCCCACAGCGGGGCATTTTTCT
TCCTGTTATGTTTTTAATCAAACATCCTGCCAACTCCATGTGACAAACCGTCATCTTCGGCTACTTT
Features (pLannotate 1.2.2; 32 found; start..end, strand, type, name):
     91..182     -  mobile_element IS1 (fragment): prokaryotic transposable element IS1
    303..405     +  promoter       cat promoter: promoter of the E. coli cat gene encoding chloramphenicol acetyltransferase
    406..1065    +  CDS            CmR: chloramphenicol acetyltransferase; cat; confers resistance to chloramphenicol
   1365..1819    +  rep_origin     f1 ori (sequence partly withheld): f1 bacteriophage origin of replication; arrow indicates direction of (+) strand synthesis
   1845..1949    +  promoter       AmpR promoter: bla
   1950..2810    +  CDS            AmpR: β-lactamase; bla; confers resistance to ampicillin, carbenicillin, and related antibiotics
   2981..3569    +  rep_origin     ori: high-copy-number ColE1/pMB1/pBR322/pUC origin of replication
   3755..3806    -  misc_feature   bom (fragment): basis of mobility region from pBR322
   3874..4098    -  mobile_element Tn7R: mini-Tn7 element (right end of the Tn7 transposon) Tn7
   4165..4698    -  CDS            GmR: gentamycin acetyltransferase; aacC1; confers resistance to gentamycin
   4887..4915    -  promoter       Pc promoter: intI1 (promoter lies within the coding sequence); class 1 integron promoter
   4893..5255    -  CDS            YPR2_ECOLX (fragment): Protein predicted: Swiss-Prot protein existence level 4. From Escherichia coli.
   5255..5282    -  rep_origin     R6K γ ori (fragment): γ replication origin from E. coli plasmid R6K; requires the R6K initiator protein pi for replication
   5311..5344    +  protein_bind   loxP: Cre-mediated recombination occurs in the 8-bp core sequence (GCATACAT). Cre recombinase
   5442..5490    +  polyA_signal   HSV TK poly(A) signal: herpes simplex virus thymidine kinase polyadenylation signal (Cole and Stacy, 1985)
   5585..5676    +  promoter       polyhedrin promoter: polh from Autographa californica; promoter for the baculovirus polyhedrin gene
   5714..8524    +  CDS            rep (fragment): R1AB_SARS2 - Experimental evidence at protein level: Swiss-Prot protein existence level 1. [2'-O-methyltransferase]: Methyltransferase that mediates mRNA cap 2'-O-ribose methylation to the 5'-cap structure of viral mRNAs. N7-methyl guanosine cap is a prerequisite for binding of nsp16. Therefore plays an essential role in viral mRNAs cap methylation which is essential to evade immune system. From Severe acute respiratory syndrome coronavirus 2 (2019-nCoV) (SARS-CoV-2).
   8600..8623    +  CDS            5xFLAG (fragment): five tandem FLAG® epitope tags
   8650..8733    +  CDS            large T antigen (fragment): large T antigen from SV40 (simian virus 40)
   8756..8890    +  polyA_signal   SV40 poly(A) signal: SV40 polyadenylation signal
   8919..8968    +  CDS            SET1 (fragment): solubility-enhancement tag derived from T7 phage gene 10B
   9249..9297    +  polyA_signal   HSV TK poly(A) signal: herpes simplex virus thymidine kinase polyadenylation signal (Cole and Stacy, 1985)
   9392..9483    +  promoter       polyhedrin promoter: polh from Autographa californica; promoter for the baculovirus polyhedrin gene
   9733..9891    +  CDS            LT_SV40 (fragment): Experimental evidence at protein level: Swiss-Prot protein existence level 1. Isoform 17kT antigen targets host RBL2 for degradation and promotes cell proliferation. Transactivates host cyclin A promoter through its J domain. From Simian virus 40 (SV40).
   9917..10051   +  polyA_signal   SV40 poly(A) signal: SV40 polyadenylation signal
  10080..10129   +  CDS            SET1 (fragment): solubility-enhancement tag derived from T7 phage gene 10B
  10410..10458   +  polyA_signal   HSV TK poly(A) signal: herpes simplex virus thymidine kinase polyadenylation signal (Cole and Stacy, 1985)
  10553..10644   +  promoter       polyhedrin promoter: polh from Autographa californica; promoter for the baculovirus polyhedrin gene
  11317..11400   +  CDS            large T antigen (fragment): large T antigen from SV40 (simian virus 40)
  11423..11557   +  polyA_signal   SV40 poly(A) signal: SV40 polyadenylation signal
  11586..11635   +  CDS            SET1 (fragment): solubility-enhancement tag derived from T7 phage gene 10B
  11873..12038   -  mobile_element Tn7L: mini-Tn7 element (left end of the Tn7 transposon) Tn7
