[The description below was written by a language model from this plasmid's Addgene catalogue record and pLannotate feature annotations shown in this document.]
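Description:
pBIG2abc_nsp12-His6-3xFlag/nsp7/nsp8 (SARS-CoV-2) is a 12.1 kb baculoviral transfer vector built on the biGBac pBIG2abc backbone, designed to co-express the three subunits of the SARS-CoV-2 RNA-dependent RNA polymerase complex in insect cells. It is propagated in E. coli from a high-copy ColE1/pUC-type origin under chloramphenicol and ampicillin selection (CmR and AmpR cassettes), and also carries an f1 origin. The payload lies between the Tn7R and Tn7L mini-transposon ends together with a gentamicin resistance gene. This arrangement allows the whole multigene cassette to be moved by Tn7 transposition into a bacmid (the Bac-to-Bac approach noted by the depositor), with gentamicin selecting for the transposed segment. A loxP site and small remnants of R6K γ origin and IS1 sequence are also annotated, apparently as leftovers of the assembly vectors.

Within the Tn7 element there are three tandem expression units in the same orientation, each driven by its own polyhedrin promoter (a very late, strong baculovirus promoter) and closed by an SV40 polyadenylation signal, with HSV TK poly(A) signals between units. The first unit contains a roughly 2.8 kb ORF1ab-derived coding region corresponding to nsp12, followed by a FLAG-type match consistent with the C-terminal His6-3xFlag tag. The automated annotation's functional text for this hit describes another part of the polyprotein and should not be taken literally. The nsp7 and nsp8 reading frames are not labelled in the feature table, but unannotated gaps after the second and third promoters are where they would sit. All coding sequences are synthetic and codon-optimised for Spodoptera frugiperda, and the construct was assembled by Gibson cloning. The tagged nsp12 allows affinity purification of the complex, which the associated work used to screen for small-molecule polymerase inhibitors.
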