Addgene plasmid #169185: pBIG2abc_nsp12-His6-3xFlag/nsp7/nsp8 (SARS-CoV-2)
Purpose: Baculoviral transfer vector to co-express nsp12-His6-3xFlag, nsp7 and nsp8 (SARS-CoV-2) in insect cells
Depositing lab: John Diffley. Depositing organization: Francis Crick Institute. Publication: Identifying SARS-CoV-2 antiviral compounds by screening for small molecule inhibitors of nsp12/7/8 RNA-dependent RNA polymerase. Bertolin AP, Weissmann F, Zeng J, Posse V, Milligan JC, Canal B, Ulferts R, Wu M, Drury LS, Howell M, Beale R, Diffley JFX. Biochem J. 2021 Jul 16;478(13):2425-2443. doi: 10.1042/BCJ20210200. PubMed 34198323.
Backbone
  Vector backbone: pBIG2abc (biGBac)
  Vector type: Insect Expression
  Selectable markers: Gentamicin
Growth in bacteria
  Bacterial resistance: Chloramphenicol and Ampicillin, 25 & 100 μg/mL
  Growth temperature: 37°C
  Growth strain: DH5alpha
  Copy number: Unknown
Gene/Insert
  Gene/Insert name: nsp12-His6-3xFlag/nsp7/nsp8 (alt names: nsp12-HF/7/8; SARS-CoV-2 nsp12/7/8)
  Species: Synthetic; SARS-CoV-2
  Mutation: Codon optimised for insect cells (Spodoptera frugiperda)
  Entrez Gene: ORF1ab (a.k.a. GU280_gp01)
  Promoter: Polyhedrin
  Tag / fusion protein: His6-3xFlag (nsp12 C-terminus)
  Cloning method: Gibson Cloning
  Sequencing primers: 5′ TCAACAGGTTGAACTGCTGATC; 3′ GGTGTAGCGTCGTAAGCTAATAC
Terms and licenses: Academic/Nonprofit Terms; Industry Terms: Not Available to Industry
Depositor comments: Baculovirus generation using Tn7 transposition (Bac-to-Bac).
How to cite: pBIG2abc_nsp12-His6-3xFlag/nsp7/nsp8 (SARS-CoV-2) was a gift from John Diffley (Addgene plasmid # 169185 ; http://n2t.net/addgene:169185 ; RRID:Addgene_169185)
